>Addgene plasmid #43602 | III-CTTT | depositor partial sequence | sequence record 58867 | III-CTTT sequence 426 bps
CGTCTCGGCTCACCCCAGAGCAGGTCGTGGCGATCGCAAGCCACGACGGAGGAAAGCAAGCCTTGGAAAC
AGTACAGAGGCTGTTGCCTGTGCTGTGCCAAGCGCACGGACTCACCCCAGAGCAGGTCGTGGCCATTGCC
TCGAATGGAGGGGGCAAACAGGCGTTGGAAACCGTACAACGATTGCTGCCGGTGCTGTGCCAAGCGCACG
GCCTCACCCCAGAGCAGGTCGTGGCCATTGCCTCGAATGGAGGGGGCAAACAGGCGTTGGAAACCGTACA
ACGATTGCTGCCGGTGCTGTGCCAAGCGCACGGATTAACCCCAGAGCAGGTCGTGGCCATTGCCTCGAAT
GGAGGGGGCAAACAGGCGTTGGAAACCGTACAACGATTGCTGCCGGTGCTGTGCCAAGCGCACGGACTCA
GAGACG
