>Addgene plasmid #43602 | III-CTTT | addgene partial sequence | sequence record 61626 | M13-F20 5'-TGTAAAACGACGGCCAGT-3'
GATTGGGCCCTCTAGATGCATGCTCGAGCGGCCGCCAGTGTGATGGATATCTGCAGAATTCGCCCTTGAT
GCCGTCCTAGCGCGTCTCGGCTCACCCCAGAGCAGGTCGTGGCGATCGCAAGCCACGACGGAGGAAAGCA
AGCCTTGGAAACAGTACAGAGGCTGTTGCCTGTGCTGTGCCAAGCGCACGGACTCACCCCAGAGCAGGTC
GTGGCCATTGCCTCGAATGGAGGGGGCAAACAGGCGTTGGAAACCGTACAACGATTGCTGCCGGTGCTGT
GCCAAGCGCACGGCCTCACCCCAGAGCAGGTCGTGGCCATTGCCTCGAATGGAGGGGGCAAACAGGCGTT
GGAAACCGTACAACGATTGCTGCCGGTGCTGTGCCAAGCGCACGGATTAACCCCAGAGCAGGTCGTGGCC
ATTGCCTCGAATGGAGGGGGCAAACAGGCGTTGGAAACCGTACAACGATTGCTGCCGGTGCTGTGCCAAG
CGCACGGACTCAGAGACGTGGGCACAGGAAAGATACTTAAGGGCGAATTCCAGCACACTGGCGGCCGTTA
CTAGTGGATCCGAGCTCGGTACCAAGCTTGATGCATAGCTTGAGTATTCTATAGTGTCACCTAAATAGCT
TGGCGTAATCATGGTCATAGCTGTTTCCTGTGTGAAATTGTTATCCGCTCACAATTCCACACAACATACG
AGCCGGAAGCATAAAGTGTAAAGCCTGGGGTGCCTAATGAGTGAGCTAACTCACATTAATTGCGTTGCGC
TCACTGCCCGCTTTCCAGTCGGGAAACCTGTCGTGCCAGCTGCATTAATGAATCGGCCAACGCGCGGGGA
GAGGCGGTTTGCGTATTGGGCGCTCTTCCGCT
