[The description below was written by a language model from this plasmid's Addgene catalogue record.]
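Description:
III-CTTT is a bacterial cloning plasmid built on the commercial pCRII-TOPO backbone (about 4 kb without insert), into which a 426 bp synthetic fragment was introduced by TOPO cloning. It is maintained at high copy number in E. coli and carries both ampicillin and kanamycin resistance, so either or both antibiotics can be used for selection. The record lists T7 and M13 reverse as sequencing primers, consistent with the primer sites that flank the TOPO cloning site in this backbone and allow the insert to be read from either side. No feature table is provided, so the positions and orientation of individual elements cannot be described from the record.

The insert is described only by its name and as synthetic. The associated publication reports a TALEN genome-editing system for generating human stem cell-based disease models. In that context, the name and size suggest that the fragment is a pre-assembled block of four TAL effector repeat modules (each roughly 100 bp) recognising the bases C, T, T and T, with "III" probably denoting the block's position in the final repeat array. This reading is an inference, since the record does not explicitly state the insert's composition or any flanking restriction sites used for assembly. The plasmid has no stated promoter-driven expression cassette for mammalian cells and is not itself a nuclease expression vector. It most plausibly serves as a library component from which the repeat block is excised or amplified and combined with other blocks to build a custom TALE DNA-binding domain in a separate destination vector.
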