Addgene plasmid #43602: III-CTTT
Depositing lab: Chad Cowan & Kiran Musunuru. Depositing organization: Harvard University. Publication: A TALEN Genome-Editing System for Generating Human Stem Cell-Based Disease Models. Ding Q, Lee YK, Schaefer EA, Peters DT, Veres A, Kim K, Kuperwasser N, Motola DL, Meissner TB, Hendriks WT, Trevisan M, Gupta RM, Moisan A, Banks E, Friesen M, Schinzel RT, Xia F, Tang A, Xia Y, Figueroa E, Wann A, Ahfeldt T, Daheron L, Zhang F, Rubin LL, Peng LF, Chung RT, Musunuru K, Cowan CA. Cell Stem Cell. 2012 Dec 12. pii: S1934-5909(12)00645-5. doi: 10.1016/j.stem.2012.11.011. PubMed 23246482.
Backbone
  Vector backbone: pCRII-TOPO
  Backbone manufacturer: Invitrogen
  Backbone size w/o insert (bp): 3973
  Vector type: Bacterial Cloning
Growth in bacteria
  Bacterial resistance: Ampicillin and Kanamycin, 100 & 50 μg/mL
  Growth temperature: 37°C
  Growth strain: Top10
  Copy number: High Copy
Gene/Insert
  Gene/Insert name: III-CTTT
  Species: Synthetic
  Insert size (bp): 426
  Cloning method: TOPO Cloning
  Sequencing primers: 5′ T7; 3′ M13-rev
Terms and licenses: Academic/Nonprofit Terms; Industry Terms: Not Available to Industry
How to cite: III-CTTT was a gift from Chad Cowan & Kiran Musunuru (Addgene plasmid # 43602 ; http://n2t.net/addgene:43602 ; RRID:Addgene_43602)
